>Addgene plasmid #106820 | gh150 | addgene full sequence | sequence record 221361 | Addgene Assembled Full Sequence
CTAAATTGTAAGCGTTAATATTTTGTTAAAATTCGCGTTAAATTTTTGTTAAATCAGCTCATTTTTTAAC
CAATAGGCCGAAATCGGCAAAATCCCTTATAAATCAAAAGAATAGACCGAGATAGGGTTGAGTGGCCGCT
ACAGGGCGCTCCCATTCGCCATTCAGGCTGCGCAACTGTTGGGAAGGGCGTTTCGGTGCGGGCCTCTTCG
CTATTACGCCAGCTGGCGAAAGGGGGATGTGCTGCAAGGCGATTAAGTTGGGTAACGCCAGGGTTTTCCC
AGTCACGACGTTGTAAAACGACGGCCAGTGAGCGCGACGTAATACGACTCACTATAGGGCGAATTGGCGG
AAGGCCGTCAAGGCCACGTGTCTTGTCCAGAGCTCGATATCGAATTCGAGGGCCTATTTCCCATGATTCC
TTCATATTTGCATATACGATACAAGGCTGTTAGAGAGATAATTGGAATTAATTTGACTGTAAACACAAAG
ATATTAGTACAAAATACGTTACGTAGAAAGTAATAATTTCTTGGGTAGTTTGCAGTTTTAAAATTATGTT
TTAAAATGGACTATCATATGCTTACCGTAACTTGAAAGTATTTCGATTTCTTGGCTTTATATATCTTGTG
GAAAGGACGAAACACCGTCAGAGTGTGATACACACTGGTTTTAGAGCTAGAAATAGCAAGTTAAAATAAG
GCTAGTCCGTTATCAACTTGAAAAAGTGGCACCGAGTCGGTGCTTTTTTTGGTACCTGGAGCACAAGACT
GGCCTCATGGGCCTTCCGCTCACTGCCCGCTTTCCAGTCGGGAAACCTGTCGTGCCAGCTGCATTAACAT
GGTCATAGCTGTTTCCTTGCGTATTGGGCGCTCTCCGCTTCCTCGCTCACTGACTCGCTGCGCTCGGTCG
TTCGGGTAAAGCCTGGGGTGCCTAATGAGCAAAAGGCCAGCAAAAGGCCAGGAACCGTAAAAAGGCCGCG
TTGCTGGCGTTTTTCCATAGGCTCCGCCCCCCTGACGAGCATCACAAAAATCGACGCTCAAGTCAGAGGT
GGCGAAACCCGACAGGACTATAAAGATACCAGGCGTTTCCCCCTGGAAGCTCCCTCGTGCGCTCTCCTGT
TCCGACCCTGCCGCTTACCGGATACCTGTCCGCCTTTCTCCCTTCGGGAAGCGTGGCGCTTTCTCATAGC
TCACGCTGTAGGTATCTCAGTTCGGTGTAGGTCGTTCGCTCCAAGCTGGGCTGTGTGCACGAACCCCCCG
TTCAGCCCGACCGCTGCGCCTTATCCGGTAACTATCGTCTTGAGTCCAACCCGGTAAGACACGACTTATC
GCCACTGGCAGCAGCCACTGGTAACAGGATTAGCAGAGCGAGGTATGTAGGCGGTGCTACAGAGTTCTTG
AAGTGGTGGCCTAACTACGGCTACACTAGAAGAACAGTATTTGGTATCTGCGCTCTGCTGAAGCCAGTTA
CCTTCGGAAAAAGAGTTGGTAGCTCTTGATCCGGCAAACAAACCACCGCTGGTAGCGGTGGTTTTTTTGT
TTGCAAGCAGCAGATTACGCGCAGAAAAAAAGGATCTCAAGAAGATCCTTTGATCTTTTCTACGGGGTCT
GACGCTCAGTGGAACGAAAACTCACGTTAAGGGATTTTGGTCATGAGATTATCAAAAAGGATCTTCACCT
AGATCCTTTTAAATTAAAAATGAAGTTTTAAATCAATCTAAAGTATATATGAGTAAACTTGGTCTGACAG
TTACCAATGCTTAATCAGTGAGGCACCTATCTCAGCGATCTGTCTATTTCGTTCATCCATAGTTGCCTGA
CTCCCCGTCGTGTAGATAACTACGATACGGGAGGGCTTACCATCTGGCCCCAGTGCTGCAATGATACCGC
GAGAACCACGCTCACCGGCTCCAGATTTATCAGCAATAAACCAGCCAGCCGGAAGGGCCGAGCGCAGAAG
TGGTCCTGCAACTTTATCCGCCTCCATCCAGTCTATTAATTGTTGCCGGGAAGCTAGAGTAAGTAGTTCG
CCAGTTAATAGTTTGCGCAACGTTGTTGCCATTGCTACAGGCATCGTGGTGTCACGCTCGTCGTTTGGTA
TGGCTTCATTCAGCTCCGGTTCCCAACGATCAAGGCGAGTTACATGATCCCCCATGTTGTGCAAAAAAGC
GGTTAGCTCCTTCGGTCCTCCGATCGTTGTCAGAAGTAAGTTGGCCGCAGTGTTATCACTCATGGTTATG
GCAGCACTGCATAATTCTCTTACTGTCATGCCATCCGTAAGATGCTTTTCTGTGACTGGTGAGTACTCAA
CCAAGTCATTCTGAGAATAGTGTATGCGGCGACCGAGTTGCTCTTGCCCGGCGTCAATACGGGATAATAC
CGCGCCACATAGCAGAACTTTAAAAGTGCTCATCATTGGAAAACGTTCTTCGGGGCGAAAACTCTCAAGG
ATCTTACCGCTGTTGAGATCCAGTTCGATGTAACCCACTCGTGCACCCAACTGATCTTCAGCATCTTTTA
CTTTCACCAGCGTTTCTGGGTGAGCAAAAACAGGAAGGCAAAATGCCGCAAAAAAGGGAATAAGGGCGAC
ACGGAAATGTTGAATACTCATACTCTTCCTTTTTCAATATTATTGAAGCATTTATCAGGGTTATTGTCTC
ATGAGCGGATACATATTTGAATGTATTTAGAAAAATAAACAAATAGGGGTTCCGCGCACATTTCCCCGAA
AAGTGCCAC
Features (pLannotate 1.2.2; 10 found; start..end, strand, type, name):
      3..134     -  rep_origin     M13 ori (fragment): M13 bacteriophage origin of replication; arrow indicates direction of (+) strand synthesis
    155..311     -  CDS            lacZα (fragment): LacZα fragment of β-galactosidase; lacZ fragment
    320..338     +  promoter       T7 promoter: promoter for bacteriophage T7 RNA polymerase
    398..638     +  promoter       U6 promoter: RNA polymerase III promoter for human U6 snRNA
    668..743     +  misc_RNA       gRNA scaffold: guide RNA scaffold for the Streptococcus pyogenes CRISPR/Cas9 system
    790..837     -  CDS            lacI (fragment): lac repressor; lacI; The lac repressor binds to the lac operator to inhibit transcription in E. coli. This inhibition can be relieved by adding lactose or isopropyl-β-D-thiogalactopyranoside (IPTG).
    874..914     -  rep_origin     RSF ori (fragment): Plasmids containing the RSF 1030 origin of replication can be propagated in E. coli cells that contain additional plasmids with compatible origins.
    992..1580    -  rep_origin     ori: high-copy-number ColE1/pMB1/pBR322/pUC origin of replication
   1751..2611    -  CDS            AmpR: β-lactamase; bla; confers resistance to ampicillin, carbenicillin, and related antibiotics
   2612..2716    -  promoter       AmpR promoter: bla
