[The description below was written by a language model from this plasmid's Addgene catalogue record and pLannotate feature annotations shown in this document.]
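Description:
gh150 is a small mammalian expression plasmid that delivers a single CRISPR guide RNA directed against human GTDC1, a glycosyltransferase-domain-containing gene. It is built on the EPB104 gRNA cloning backbone and belongs to a validated collection of guides covering the human glycosyltransferase genes. The assembled sequence is about 2.7 kb. In E. coli it is maintained at high copy through a ColE1/pUC-type origin and selected with ampicillin via the β-lactamase gene and its native promoter. The record lists no mammalian selection marker or reporter.

The functional unit is a human U6 promoter, which recruits RNA polymerase III to transcribe small RNAs, followed by a short gap where the 20-nucleotide GTDC1 targeting spacer sits, and then the Streptococcus pyogenes Cas9 gRNA scaffold. Transcription therefore yields a complete single guide RNA. The plasmid does not encode Cas9, so the nuclease must be provided separately, for example from a co-transfected plasmid or a Cas9-expressing cell line. The guide was inserted by restriction cloning, but the sites used are not recorded.

A T7 promoter lies just upstream of the U6 cassette and appears to serve mainly as a sequencing primer site. The remaining annotations, namely partial M13 origin, lacZα, lacI and RSF origin matches, are fragments left over from the parent cloning vector and are unlikely to be functional. The construct is typically used to knock out or edit GTDC1 in human cells, for instance in studies of glycosylation pathways.
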