Addgene plasmid #106820: gh150
Purpose: expression of gRNA targeting GTDC1
Depositing lab: Eric-Paul Bennett. Depositing organization: University of Copenhagen. Publication: A validated gRNA library for CRISPR/Cas9 targeting of the human glycosyltransferase genome. Narimatsu Y, Joshi HJ, Zhang Y, Gomes C, Chen YH, Lorenzetti F, Furukawa S, Schjoldager K, Hansen L, Clausen H, Bennett EP, Wandall HH. Glycobiology. 2018 Jan 5. pii: 4791732. doi: 10.1093/glycob/cwx101. PubMed 29315387.
Backbone
  Vector backbone: EPB104
  Backbone manufacturer: Eric-Paul Bennett (Addgene plasmid # 68369)
  Backbone size w/o insert (bp): 2376
  Vector type: Mammalian Expression
Growth in bacteria
  Bacterial resistance: Ampicillin, 100 μg/mL
  Growth temperature: 37°C
  Growth strain: DH5alpha
  Copy number: High Copy
Gene/Insert
  Gene/Insert name: GTDC1
  gRNA/shRNA sequence: TCAGAGTGTGATACACACTG
  Species: H. sapiens (human)
  Entrez Gene: GTDC1 (a.k.a. mat-Xa, FLJ44822)
  Cloning method: Restriction Enzyme; 5′ cloning site unknown (unknown if destroyed); 3′ cloning site unknown (unknown if destroyed)
  Sequencing primers: 5′ T7NP
Terms and licenses: Academic/Nonprofit Terms; Industry Terms: Not Available to Industry
How to cite: gh150 was a gift from Eric-Paul Bennett (Addgene plasmid # 106820 ; http://n2t.net/addgene:106820 ; RRID:Addgene_106820)
