>Addgene plasmid #106820 | gh150 | addgene partial sequence | sequence record 221362 | hU6-F 5'-GAGGGCCTATTTCCCATGATT-3'
GGAATTAATTTGACTGTAAACACAAAGATATTAGTACAAAATACGTTACGTAGAAAGTAATAATTTCTTG
GGTAGTTTGCAGTTTTAAAATTATGTTTTAAAATGGACTATCATATGCTTACCGTAACTTGAAAGTATTT
CGATTTCTTGGCTTTATATATCTTGTGGAAAGGACGAAACACCGTCAGAGTGTGATACACACTGGTTTTA
GAGCTAGAAATAGCAAGTTAAAATAAGGCTAGTCCGTTATCAACTTGAAAAAGTGGCACCGAGTCGGTGC
TTTTTTTGGTACCTGGAGCACAAGACTGGCCTCATGGGCCTTCCGCTCACTGCCCGCTTTCCAGTCGGGA
AACCTGTCGTGCCAGCTGCATTAACATGGTCATAGCTGTTTCCTTGCGTATTGGGCGCTCTCCGCTTCCT
CGCTCACTGACTCGCTGCGCTCGGTCGTTCGGGTAAAGCCTGGGGTGCCTAATGAGCAAAAGGCCAGCAA
AAGGCCAGGAACCGTAAAAAGGCCGCGTTGCTGGCGTTTTTCCATAGGCTCCGCCCCCCTGACGAGCATC
ACAAAAATCGACGCTCAAGTCAGAGGTGGCGAAACCCGACAGGACTATAAAGATACCAGGCGTTTCCCCC
TGGAAGCTCCCTCGTGCGCTCTCCTGTTCCGACCCTGCCGCTTACCGGATACCTGTCCGCCTTTCTCCCT
TCGGGAAGCGTGGCGCTTTCTCATAGCTCACGCTGTAGGTATCTCAGTTCGGTGTAGGTCGTTCGCTCCA
AGCTGGGCTGTGTGCACGAACCCCCCGTTCAGCCCGACCGCTGCGCCTTATCCGGTAACTATCGTCTTGA
GTCCAACCCGGTAAGACACGACTTATCGCCACTGGCAGCAGCCACTGGTAACAGGATTAGCAGA
